Addgene plasmid #40322: JDS94
Purpose: (Empty Backbone)
Depositing lab: Keith Joung. Depositing organization: Massachusetts General Hospital.
Backbone
  Vector backbone: JDS94
  Backbone size (bp): 6447
  Vector type: Mammalian Expression
  Promoter: CMV
  Tag / fusion protein: 3XFLAG (N terminal on backbone); FOK1 ELD (-) heterodimer (C terminal on backbone)
Growth in bacteria
  Bacterial resistance: Ampicillin, 100 μg/mL
  Growth temperature: 37°C
  Growth strain: XL1 Blue
  Copy number: High Copy
Terms and licenses: Academic/Nonprofit Terms; Industry Terms: Not Available to Industry
Depositor comments: Backbone contains NNN/G 0.5 Domain TAL N-terminal: ∆152 (Miller et al. 2011) TAL C-terminus: +63 (Miller et al. 2011) FOKI: ELD (-) heterodimer (Doyon et al. 2011)
How to cite: JDS94 was a gift from Keith Joung (Addgene plasmid # 40322 ; http://n2t.net/addgene:40322 ; RRID:Addgene_40322)
