[The description below was written by a language model from this plasmid's Addgene catalogue record and pLannotate feature annotations shown in this document.]
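Description:
JDS94 is a 6,447 bp empty mammalian expression backbone designed to receive a custom TAL effector repeat array and express it as a TALE nuclease (TALEN) monomer. It is propagated in E. coli as a high-copy plasmid through a ColE1/pUC-type origin, with ampicillin selection from the bla gene. An f1 origin is also present. For mammalian cells, the feature table shows an SV40 promoter/EM7 promoter pair driving a blasticidin S deaminase gene, followed by small bleomycin-resistance fragments and an SV40 polyadenylation signal. This suggests blasticidin selection is possible, although the catalogue entry does not list a mammalian marker.

The expression cassette is driven by the CMV immediate early enhancer and promoter, and a downstream T7 promoter could support in vitro transcription. The open reading frame begins with an N-terminal 3xFLAG tag and continues into TAL effector-derived sequence, which the annotation matches to Xanthomonas avrXa10 and avrBs3 fragments. According to the depositor, these correspond to a Δ152 truncated TAL N-terminus and a +63 C-terminal segment, and the backbone also carries the final 0.5 (half) repeat, designated NNN/G. This is fused at the C-terminus to the FokI cleavage domain in its ELD (-) obligate heterodimer form. A V5 tag sequence is annotated just after FokI, ahead of the bGH polyadenylation signal, but the record does not say whether it is translated.

FokI must dimerize to cut DNA, and the ELD variant is engineered to pair only with a complementary heterodimer partner. A TALEN built in JDS94 is therefore intended to be co-expressed with a second TALEN in the matching partner backbone, which limits homodimer cleavage during targeted genome editing.
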