Features (pLannotate 1.2.2; 26 found; start..end, strand, type, name):
     36..80      -  misc_feature   bom (fragment): basis of mobility region from pBR322
    235..614     +  enhancer       CMV enhancer: human cytomegalovirus immediate early enhancer
    615..818     +  promoter       CMV promoter: human cytomegalovirus (CMV) immediate early promoter
    814..847     +  LTR            5' LTR (truncated) (fragment): truncated 5' long terminal repeat (LTR) from HIV-1
    863..881     +  promoter       T7 promoter: promoter for bacteriophage T7 RNA polymerase
    907..972     +  CDS            3xFLAG: three tandem FLAG® epitope tags, followed by an enterokinase cleavage site
   1024..1518    +  CDS            avrXa10 (fragment): AVX10_XANOO - Experimental evidence at protein level: Swiss-Prot protein existence level 1. Avirulence protein. Induces the hypersensitive response (HR)in rice plants carrying the resistance gene Xa10. Activity depends on the presence of the core repeat domains; replacement with repeat domains from other proteins (AvrBs3 of X.euvesicatoria (AC P14727) or AvrXa7 of this organism) does not elicit the HR. Probably acts as a transcription factor in its host plant (rice) to induce plant resistance or disease. From Xanthomonas oryzae pv. oryzae.
   1513..1719    +  CDS            avrBs3 (fragment): AVRB3_XANEU - Experimental evidence at protein level: Swiss-Prot protein existence level 1. Avirulence protein. Acts as a transcription factor in C.annuum plants. In susceptible plants lacking the Bs3 resistance gene induces expression of a number of genes, including genes homologous to a family of auxin-induced genes, alpha-expansin genes, pectate lyase, anthocyanidin glucoside rhamnosyl transferase and at least one transcription factor, UPA20. Their expression leads to plant hypertrophy in mesophyll cells, probably mainly mediated by UPA20 (PubMed:17962565). In resistant plants induces the h
   1708..2295    +  CDS            FokI cleavage domain: nonspecific DNA cleavage domain of the FokI endonuclease (Li et al., 1992) must dimerize to be catalytically active
   2311..2352    +  CDS            V5 tag: epitope tag from simian virus 5
   2408..2632    +  polyA_signal   bGH poly(A) signal: bovine growth hormone polyadenylation signal
   2636..2657    +  promoter       SV40 promoter (fragment): SV40 enhancer and early promoter
   2678..3106    +  rep_origin     f1 ori (sequence partly withheld): f1 bacteriophage origin of replication; arrow indicates direction of (+) strand synthesis
   3120..3450    +  promoter       SV40 promoter: SV40 enhancer and early promoter
   3498..3545    +  promoter       EM7 promoter: synthetic bacterial promoter&nbsp
   3564..3962    +  CDS            BSD: blasticidin S deaminase; Aspergillus terreus BSD; confers resistance to blasticidin
   3963..3990    +  CDS            BleoR (fragment): antibiotic-binding protein; Sh ble from Streptoalloteichus hindustanus; confers resistance to bleomycin, phleomycin, and Zeocin™
   4000..4125    +  CDS            ble (fragment): BLE_KLEPN - Experimental evidence at protein level: Swiss-Prot protein existence level 1. Binding protein with a strong affinity to the bleomycin family of antibiotics. Binds to CL990; an antimitotic-antibiotic compound. From Klebsiella pneumoniae.
   4120..4241    +  polyA_signal   SV40 poly(A) signal: SV40 polyadenylation signal
   4314..4330    -  protein_bind   lac operator: The lac repressor binds to the lac operator to inhibit transcription in E. coli. This inhibition can be relieved by adding lactose or isopropyl-β-D-thiogalactopyranoside (IPTG). lac repressor encoded by lacI
   4338..4368    -  promoter       lac promoter: promoter for the E. coli lac operon
   4383..4404    -  protein_bind   CAP binding site: CAP binding activates transcription in the presence of cAMP. E. coli catabolite activator protein
   4417..4509    -  CDS            lacI (fragment): lac repressor; lacI; The lac repressor binds to the lac operator to inhibit transcription in E. coli. This inhibition can be relieved by adding lactose or isopropyl-β-D-thiogalactopyranoside (IPTG).
   4692..5280    -  rep_origin     ori: high-copy-number ColE1/pMB1/pBR322/pUC origin of replication
   5451..6311    -  CDS            AmpR: β-lactamase; bla; confers resistance to ampicillin, carbenicillin, and related antibiotics
   6312..6416    -  promoter       AmpR promoter: bla
>Addgene plasmid #40322 | JDS94 | depositor full sequence | sequence record 51990 | JDS94 sequence 6447 bps
GACGGATCGGGAGATCTCCCGATCCCCTATGGTCGACTCTCAGTACAATCTGCTCTGATGCCGCATAGTT
AAGCCAGTATCTGCTCCCTGCTTGTGTGTTGGAGGTCGCTGAGTAGTGCGCGAGCAAAATTTAAGCTACA
ACAAGGCAAGGCTTGACCGACAATTGCATGAAGAATCTGCTTAGGGTTAGGCGTTTTGCGCTGCTTCGCG
ATGTACGGGCCAGATATACGCGTTGACATTGATTATTGACTAGTTATTAATAGTAATCAATTACGGGGTC
ATTAGTTCATAGCCCATATATGGAGTTCCGCGTTACATAACTTACGGTAAATGGCCCGCCTGGCTGACCG
CCCAACGACCCCCGCCCATTGACGTCAATAATGACGTATGTTCCCATAGTAACGCCAATAGGGACTTTCC
ATTGACGTCAATGGGTGGACTATTTACGGTAAACTGCCCACTTGGCAGTACATCAAGTGTATCATATGCC
AAGTACGCCCCCTATTGACGTCAATGACGGTAAATGGCCCGCCTGGCATTATGCCCAGTACATGACCTTA
TGGGACTTTCCTACTTGGCAGTACATCTACGTATTAGTCATCGCTATTACCATGGTGATGCGGTTTTGGC
AGTACATCAATGGGCGTGGATAGCGGTTTGACTCACGGGGATTTCCAAGTCTCCACCCCATTGACGTCAA
TGGGAGTTTGTTTTGGCACCAAAATCAACGGGACTTTCCAAAATGTCGTAACAACTCCGCCCCATTGACG
CAAATGGGCGGTAGGCGTGTACGGTGGGAGGTCTATATAAGCAGAGCTCTCTGGCTAACTAGAGAACCCA
CTGCTTACTGGCTTATCGAAATTAATACGACTCACTATAGGGAGACCCAAGCTGGCTAGCACCATGGACT
ACAAAGACCATGACGGTGATTATAAAGATCATGACATCGATTACAAGGATGACGATGACAAGATGGCCCC
CAAGAAGAAGAGGAAGGTGGGCATTCACCGCGGGGTACCTATGGTGGACTTGAGGACACTCGGTTATTCG
CAACAGCAACAGGAGAAAATCAAGCCTAAGGTCAGGAGCACCGTCGCGCAACACCACGAGGCGCTTGTGG
GGCATGGCTTCACTCATGCGCATATTGTCGCGCTTTCACAGCACCCTGCGGCGCTTGGGACGGTGGCTGT
CAAATACCAAGATATGATTGCGGCCCTGCCCGAAGCCACGCACGAGGCAATTGTAGGGGTCGGTAAACAG
TGGTCGGGAGCGCGAGCACTTGAGGCGCTGCTGACTGTGGCGGGTGAGCTTAGGGGGCCTCCGCTCCAGC
TCGACACCGGGCAGCTGCTGAAGATCGCGAAGAGAGGGGGAGTAACAGCGGTAGAGGCAGTGCACGCCTG
GCGCAATGCGCTCACCGGGGCCCCCTTGAACAGAGACGATTAATGCGTCTCGCTGACACCCGAACAGGTG
GTCGCCATTGCTAATAATAACGGAGGACGGCCAGCCTTGGAGTCCATCGTAGCCCAATTGTCCAGGCCCG
ATCCCGCGTTGGCTGCGTTAACGAATGACCATCTGGTGGCGTTGGCATGTCTTGGTGGACGACCCGCGCT
CGATGCAGTCAAAAAGGGTCTGCCTCATGCTCCCGCATTGATCAAAAGAACCAACCGGCGGATTCCCGAG
AGAACTTCCCATCGAGTCGCGGGATCCCAACTAGTCAAAAGTGAACTGGAGGAGAAGAAATCTGAACTTC
GTCATAAATTGAAATATGTGCCTCATGAATATATTGAATTAATTGAAATTGCCAGAAATTCCACTCAGGA
TAGAATTCTTGAAATGAAGGTAATGGAATTTTTTATGAAAGTTTATGGATATAGAGGTAAACATTTGGGT
GGATCAAGGAAACCGGACGGAGCAATTTATACTGTCGGATCTCCTATTGATTACGGTGTGATCGTGGATA
CTAAAGCTTATAGCGGAGGTTATAATCTGCCAATTGGCCAAGCAGATGAAATGGAGCGATATGTCGAAGA
AAATCAAACACGAGACAAACATCTCAACCCTAATGAATGGTGGAAAGTCTATCCATCTTCTGTAACGGAA
TTTAAGTTTTTATTTGTGAGTGGTCACTTTAAAGGAAACTACAAAGCTCAGCTTACACGATTAAATCATA
TCACTAATTGTAATGGAGCTGTTCTTAGTGTAGAAGAGCTTTTAATTGGTGGAGAAATGATTAAAGCCGG
CACATTAACCTTAGAGGAAGTCAGACGGAAATTTAATAACGGCGAGATAAACTTTTAAGGGCCCTTCGAA
GGTAAGCCTATCCCTAACCCTCTCCTCGGTCTCGATTCTACGCGTACCGGTCATCATCACCATCACCATT
GAGTTTAAACCCGCTGATCAGCCTCGACTGTGCCTTCTAGTTGCCAGCCATCTGTTGTTTGCCCCTCCCC
CGTGCCTTCCTTGACCCTGGAAGGTGCCACTCCCACTGTCCTTTCCTAATAAAATGAGGAAATTGCATCG
CATTGTCTGAGTAGGTGTCATTCTATTCTGGGGGGTGGGGTGGGGCAGGACAGCAAGGGGGAGGATTGGG
AAGACAATAGCAGGCATGCTGGGGATGCGGTGGGCTCTATGGCTTCTGAGGCGGAAAGAACCAGCTGGGG
CTCTAGGGGGTATCCCC
[124 nt withheld, positions 2678-2801]
C
[32 nt withheld, positions 2803-2834]
CA
[57 nt withheld, positions 2837-2893]
A
[49 nt withheld, positions 2895-2943]
CCTTTGACGTTGGAGTCCACGTTCTTT
[37 nt withheld, positions 2971-3007]
ACCCTATCTCGGTCTATTCTTTTGATTTATAAGGGATTTTGGGGATTTCGGCCTATTGGTTAAAAAATGA
GCTGATTTAACAAAAATTTAACGCGAATTAATTCTGTGGAATGTGTGTCAGTTAGGGTGTGGAAAGTCCC
CAGGCTCCCCAGGCAGGCAGAAGTATGCAAAGCATGCATCTCAATTAGTCAGCAACCAGGTGTGGAAAGT
CCCCAGGCTCCCCAGCAGGCAGAAGTATGCAAAGCATGCATCTCAATTAGTCAGCAACCATAGTCCCGCC
CCTAACTCCGCCCATCCCGCCCCTAACTCCGCCCAGTTCCGCCCATTCTCCGCCCCATGGCTGACTAATT
TTTTTTATTTATGCAGAGGCCGAGGCCGCCTCTGCCTCTGAGCTATTCCAGAAGTAGTGAGGAGGCTTTT
TTGGAGGCCTAGGCTTTTGCAAAAAGCTCCCGGGAGCTTGTATATCCATTTTCGGATCTGATCAGCACGT
GTTGACAATTAATCATCGGCATAGTATATCGGCATAGTATAATACGACAAGGTGAGGAACTAAACCATGG
CCAAGCCTTTGTCTCAAGAAGAATCCACCCTCATTGAAAGAGCAACGGCTACAATCAACAGCATCCCCAT
CTCTGAAGACTACAGCGTCGCCAGCGCAGCTCTCTCTAGCGACGGCCGCATCTTCACTGGTGTCAATGTA
TATCATTTTACTGGGGGACCTTGTGCAGAACTCGTGGTGCTGGGCACTGCTGCTGCTGCGGCAGCTGGCA
ACCTGACTTGTATCGTCGCGATCGGAAATGAGAACAGGGGCATCTTGAGCCCCTGCGGACGGTGTCGACA
GGTGCTTCTCGATCTGCATCCTGGGATCAAAGCGATAGTGAAGGACAGTGATGGACAGCCGACGGCAGTT
GGGATTCGTGAATTGCTGCCCTCTGGTTATGTGTGGGAGGGCTAAGCACTTCGTGGCCGAGGAGCAGGAC
TGACACGTGCTACGAGATTTCGATTCCACCGCCGCCTTCTATGAAAGGTTGGGCTTCGGAATCGTTTTCC
GGGACGCCGGCTGGATGATCCTCCAGCGCGGGGATCTCATGCTGGAGTTCTTCGCCCACCCCAACTTGTT
TATTGCAGCTTATAATGGTTACAAATAAAGCAATAGCATCACAAATTTCACAAATAAAGCATTTTTTTCA
CTGCATTCTAGTTGTGGTTTGTCCAAACTCATCAATGTATCTTATCATGTCTGTATACCGTCGACCTCTA
GCTAGAGCTTGGCGTAATCATGGTCATAGCTGTTTCCTGTGTGAAATTGTTATCCGCTCACAATTCCACA
CAACATACGAGCCGGAAGCATAAAGTGTAAAGCCTGGGGTGCCTAATGAGTGAGCTAACTCACATTAATT
GCGTTGCGCTCACTGCCCGCTTTCCAGTCGGGAAACCTGTCGTGCCAGCTGCATTAATGAATCGGCCAAC
GCGCGGGGAGAGGCGGTTTGCGTATTGGGCGCTCTTCCGCTTCCTCGCTCACTGACTCGCTGCGCTCGGT
CGTTCGGCTGCGGCGAGCGGTATCAGCTCACTCAAAGGCGGTAATACGGTTATCCACAGAATCAGGGGAT
AACGCAGGAAAGAACATGTGAGCAAAAGGCCAGCAAAAGGCCAGGAACCGTAAAAAGGCCGCGTTGCTGG
CGTTTTTCCATAGGCTCCGCCCCCCTGACGAGCATCACAAAAATCGACGCTCAAGTCAGAGGTGGCGAAA
CCCGACAGGACTATAAAGATACCAGGCGTTTCCCCCTGGAAGCTCCCTCGTGCGCTCTCCTGTTCCGACC
CTGCCGCTTACCGGATACCTGTCCGCCTTTCTCCCTTCGGGAAGCGTGGCGCTTTCTCAATGCTCACGCT
GTAGGTATCTCAGTTCGGTGTAGGTCGTTCGCTCCAAGCTGGGCTGTGTGCACGAACCCCCCGTTCAGCC
CGACCGCTGCGCCTTATCCGGTAACTATCGTCTTGAGTCCAACCCGGTAAGACACGACTTATCGCCACTG
GCAGCAGCCACTGGTAACAGGATTAGCAGAGCGAGGTATGTAGGCGGTGCTACAGAGTTCTTGAAGTGGT
GGCCTAACTACGGCTACACTAGAAGGACAGTATTTGGTATCTGCGCTCTGCTGAAGCCAGTTACCTTCGG
AAAAAGAGTTGGTAGCTCTTGATCCGGCAAACAAACCACCGCTGGTAGCGGTGGTTTTTTTGTTTGCAAG
CAGCAGATTACGCGCAGAAAAAAAGGATCTCAAGAAGATCCTTTGATCTTTTCTACGGGGTCTGACGCTC
AGTGGAACGAAAACTCACGTTAAGGGATTTTGGTCATGAGATTATCAAAAAGGATCTTCACCTAGATCCT
TTTAAATTAAAAATGAAGTTTTAAATCAATCTAAAGTATATATGAGTAAACTTGGTCTGACAGTTACCAA
TGCTTAATCAGTGAGGCACCTATCTCAGCGATCTGTCTATTTCGTTCATCCATAGTTGCCTGACTCCCCG
TCGTGTAGATAACTACGATACGGGAGGGCTTACCATCTGGCCCCAGTGCTGCAATGATACCGCGAGACCC
ACGCTCACCGGCTCCAGATTTATCAGCAATAAACCAGCCAGCCGGAAGGGCCGAGCGCAGAAGTGGTCCT
GCAACTTTATCCGCCTCCATCCAGTCTATTAATTGTTGCCGGGAAGCTAGAGTAAGTAGTTCGCCAGTTA
ATAGTTTGCGCAACGTTGTTGCCATTGCTACAGGCATCGTGGTGTCACGCTCGTCGTTTGGTATGGCTTC
ATTCAGCTCCGGTTCCCAACGATCAAGGCGAGTTACATGATCCCCCATGTTGTGCAAAAAAGCGGTTAGC
TCCTTCGGTCCTCCGATCGTTGTCAGAAGTAAGTTGGCCGCAGTGTTATCACTCATGGTTATGGCAGCAC
TGCATAATTCTCTTACTGTCATGCCATCCGTAAGATGCTTTTCTGTGACTGGTGAGTACTCAACCAAGTC
ATTCTGAGAATAGTGTATGCGGCGACCGAGTTGCTCTTGCCCGGCGTCAATACGGGATAATACCGCGCCA
CATAGCAGAACTTTAAAAGTGCTCATCATTGGAAAACGTTCTTCGGGGCGAAAACTCTCAAGGATCTTAC
CGCTGTTGAGATCCAGTTCGATGTAACCCACTCGTGCACCCAACTGATCTTCAGCATCTTTTACTTTCAC
CAGCGTTTCTGGGTGAGCAAAAACAGGAAGGCAAAATGCCGCAAAAAAGGGAATAAGGGCGACACGGAAA
TGTTGAATACTCATACTCTTCCTTTTTCAATATTATTGAAGCATTTATCAGGGTTATTGTCTCATGAGCG
GATACATATTTGAATGTATTTAGAAAAATAAACAAATAGGGGTTCCGCGCACATTTCCCCGAAAAGTGCC
ACCTGACGTC
