>Addgene plasmid #40322 | JDS94 | addgene partial sequence | sequence record 53831 | JDS-TALEN-F 5'-TAGGGGTCGGTAAACAGTGG-3'
GGCGGGTGAGCTTAGGGGGCCTCCGCTCCAGCTCGACACCGGGCAGCTGCTGAAGATCGCGAAGAGAGGG
GGAGTAACAGCGGTAGAGGCAGTGCACGCCTGGCGCAATGCGCTCACCGGGGCCCCCTTGAACAGAGACG
ATTAATGCGTCTCGCTGACACCCGAACAGGTGGTCGCCATTGCTAATAATAACGGAGGACGGCCAGCCTT
GGAGTCCATCGTAGCCCAATTGTCCAGGCCCGATCCCGCGTTGGCTGCGTTAACGAATGACCATCTGGTG
GCGTTGGCATGTCTTGGTGGACGACCCGCGCTCGATGCAGTCAAAAAGGGTCTGCCTCATGCTCCCGCAT
TGATCAAAAGAACCAACCGGCGGATTCCCGAGAGAACTTCCCATCGAGTCGCGGGATCCCAACTAGTCAA
AAGTGAACTGGAGGAGAAGAAATCTGAACTTCGTCATAAATTGAAATATGTGCCTCATGAATATATTGAA
TTAATTGAAATTGCCAGAAATTCCACTCAGGATAGAATTCTTGAAATGAAGGTAATGGAATTTTTTATGA
AAGTTTATGGATATAGAGGTAAACATTTGGGTGGATCAAGGAAACCGGACGGAGCAATTTATACTGTCGG
ATCTCCTATTGATTACGGTGTGATCGTGGATACTAAAGCTTATAGCGGAGGTTATAATCTGCCAATTGGC
CAAGCAGATGAAATGGAGCGATATGTCGAAGAAAATCAAACACGAGACAAACATCTCAACCCTAATGAAT
GGTGGAAAGTCTATCCATCTTCTGTAACGGAATTTAAGTTTTTATTTGTGAGTGGTCACTTTAAAG
